Addgene plasmid #135370: nSaCas9 E745 miniABEMax V82G
Purpose: Expression of nSaCas9 intradomain insertion of single evolved TadA monomer (V82G) at the specified position (E745 )
Depositing lab: Alex Hewitt. Depositing organization: University of Tasmania. Publication: Engineering domain-inlaid SaCas9 adenine base editors with reduced RNA off-targets and increased on-target DNA editing. Nguyen Tran MT, Mohd Khalid MKN, Wang Q, Walker JKR, Lidgerwood GE, Dilworth KL, Lisowski L, Pebay A, Hewitt AW. Nat Commun. 2020 Sep 25;11(1):4871. doi: 10.1038/s41467-020-18715-y. PubMed 32978399.
Backbone
  Vector backbone: pcDNA3.1(+)
  Vector type: Mammalian Expression, CRISPR
  Selectable markers: Blasticidin
Growth in bacteria
  Bacterial resistance: Ampicillin, 100 μg/mL
  Growth temperature: 30°C
  Growth strain: NEB Stable
  Copy number: High Copy
Gene/Insert
  Gene/Insert name: nSaCas9 E745 miniABEMax V82G
  Species: Synthetic
  Mutation: (V82G)
  Cloning method: Restriction Enzyme; 5′ cloning site Unknown (unknown if destroyed)
Terms and licenses: Academic/Nonprofit Terms; Industry Terms: Not Available to Industry
How to cite: nSaCas9 E745 miniABEMax V82G was a gift from Alex Hewitt (Addgene plasmid # 135370 ; http://n2t.net/addgene:135370 ; RRID:Addgene_135370)
