[The description below was written by a language model from this plasmid's Addgene catalogue record and pLannotate feature annotations shown in this document.]
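Description:
nSaCas9 E745 miniABEMax V82G is a mammalian expression plasmid built on the pcDNA3.1(+) backbone that encodes a domain-inlaid adenine base editor. Rather than fusing the deaminase to a terminus of the nuclease, the design inserts a single evolved TadA monomer carrying the V82G substitution inside a Staphylococcus aureus Cas9 nickase, at position E745. The feature table annotates this whole open reading frame simply as SaCas9, running about 3.9 kb. That is longer than the native nuclease and consistent with an embedded deaminase, although the TadA segment, any linkers and any nuclear localisation signals are not annotated separately. Transcription is driven by the CMV immediate early enhancer and promoter. A T7 promoter lies just upstream of the coding sequence, and a bovine growth hormone polyadenylation signal terminates the transcript.

A blasticidin S deaminase gene sits between the editor coding sequence and the bGH poly(A) signal, matching the catalogued blasticidin marker. The record does not state how it is coupled to the editor, for example through a 2A peptide or an IRES. The backbone also retains the standard pcDNA3.1 SV40 promoter–neomycin resistance cassette with an SV40 poly(A) signal, though only blasticidin is listed as the selectable marker. Propagation in E. coli relies on a high-copy ColE1/pUC-type origin and ampicillin resistance, and an f1 origin is also present. No guide RNA cassette is annotated, so an SaCas9 guide would presumably have to be supplied separately. The construct comes from work on engineering SaCas9 adenine base editors with reduced RNA off-target activity and increased on-target DNA editing.
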