Features (pLannotate 1.2.2; 21 found; start..end, strand, type, name):
    169..548     +  enhancer       CMV enhancer: human cytomegalovirus immediate early enhancer
    549..752     +  promoter       CMV promoter: human cytomegalovirus (CMV) immediate early promoter
    748..781     +  LTR            5' LTR (truncated) (fragment): truncated 5' long terminal repeat (LTR) from HIV-1
    797..815     +  promoter       T7 promoter: promoter for bacteriophage T7 RNA polymerase
    841..4692    +  CDS            cas9: CAS9_STAAU - Experimental evidence at protein level: Swiss-Prot protein existence level 1. CRISPR (clustered regularly interspaced short palindromic repeat) is an adaptive immune system that provides protection against mobile genetic elements (viruses, transposable elements and conjugative plasmids). CRISPR clusters contain spacers, sequences complementary to antecedent mobile elements, and target invading nucleic acids. CRISPR clusters are transcribed and processed into CRISPR RNA (crRNA). In type II CRISPR systems correct processing of pre-crRNA requires a trans- encoded small RNA (tracrRNA)
   4843..5241    +  CDS            BSD: blasticidin S deaminase; Aspergillus terreus BSD; confers resistance to blasticidin
   5318..5542    +  polyA_signal   bGH poly(A) signal: bovine growth hormone polyadenylation signal
   5546..5567    +  promoter       SV40 promoter (fragment): SV40 enhancer and early promoter
   5588..6016    +  rep_origin     f1 ori (sequence partly withheld): f1 bacteriophage origin of replication; arrow indicates direction of (+) strand synthesis
   6030..6359    +  promoter       SV40 promoter: SV40 enhancer and early promoter
   6426..7217    +  CDS            neo: KKA2_KLEPN - Also known as kan, nptII. Experimental evidence at protein level: Swiss-Prot protein existence level 1. Resistance to kanamycin, neomycin, paromomycin, ribostamycin, butirosin and gentamicin B. From Klebsiella pneumoniae.
   7241..7399    +  CDS            ble (fragment): BLE_KLEPN - Experimental evidence at protein level: Swiss-Prot protein existence level 1. Binding protein with a strong affinity to the bleomycin family of antibiotics. Binds to CL990; an antimitotic-antibiotic compound. From Klebsiella pneumoniae.
   7394..7515    +  polyA_signal   SV40 poly(A) signal: SV40 polyadenylation signal
   7588..7604    -  protein_bind   lac operator: The lac repressor binds to the lac operator to inhibit transcription in E. coli. This inhibition can be relieved by adding lactose or isopropyl-β-D-thiogalactopyranoside (IPTG). lac repressor encoded by lacI
   7612..7642    -  promoter       lac promoter: promoter for the E. coli lac operon
   7657..7678    -  protein_bind   CAP binding site: CAP binding activates transcription in the presence of cAMP. E. coli catabolite activator protein
   7691..7783    -  CDS            lacI (fragment): lac repressor; lacI; The lac repressor binds to the lac operator to inhibit transcription in E. coli. This inhibition can be relieved by adding lactose or isopropyl-β-D-thiogalactopyranoside (IPTG).
   7966..8554    -  rep_origin     ori: high-copy-number ColE1/pMB1/pBR322/pUC origin of replication
   8725..9585    -  CDS            AmpR: β-lactamase; bla; confers resistance to ampicillin, carbenicillin, and related antibiotics
   9586..9690    -  promoter       AmpR promoter: bla
   9749..14      -  misc_feature   bom (fragment) (across the origin): basis of mobility region from pBR322
>Addgene plasmid #135370 | nSaCas9 E745 miniABEMax V82G | addgene full sequence | sequence record 267798 | Addgene NGS Result
AGTTAAGCCAGTATCTGCTCCCTGCTTGTGTGTTGGAGGTCGCTGAGTAGTGCGCGAGCAAAATTTAAGC
TACAACAAGGCAAGGCTTGACCGACAATTGCATGAAGAATCTGCTTAGGGTTAGGCGTTTTGCGCTGCTT
CGCGATGTACGGGCCAGATATACGCGTTGACATTGATTATTGACTAGTTATTAATAGTAATCAATTACGG
GGTCATTAGTTCATAGCCCATATATGGAGTTCCGCGTTACATAACTTACGGTAAATGGCCCGCCTGGCTG
ACCGCCCAACGACCCCCGCCCATTGACGTCAATAATGACGTATGTTCCCATAGTAACGCCAATAGGGACT
TTCCATTGACGTCAATGGGTGGAGTATTTACGGTAAACTGCCCACTTGGCAGTACATCAAGTGTATCATA
TGCCAAGTACGCCCCCTATTGACGTCAATGACGGTAAATGGCCCGCCTGGCATTATGCCCAGTACATGAC
CTTATGGGACTTTCCTACTTGGCAGTACATCTACGTATTAGTCATCGCTATTACCATGGTGATGCGGTTT
TGGCAGTACATCAATGGGCGTGGATAGCGGTTTGACTCACGGGGATTTCCAAGTCTCCACCCCATTGACG
TCAATGGGAGTTTGTTTTGGCACCAAAATCAACGGGACTTTCCAAAATGTCGTAACAACTCCGCCCCATT
GACGCAAATGGGCGGTAGGCGTGTACGGTGGGAGGTCTATATAAGCAGAGCTCTCTGGCTAACTAGAGAA
CCCACTGCTTACTGGCTTATCGAAATTAATACGACTCACTATAGGGAGACCCAAGCTGGCTAGCGCCACC
ATGAAGCGAAATTACATTCTGGGGCTGGCCATTGGCATTACATCAGTGGGCTATGGCATCATTGACTACG
AGACAAGGGACGTGATCGACGCCGGCGTGAGACTGTTCAAGGAGGCCAACGTGGAGAACAATGAGGGCCG
GAGATCCAAGAGGGGAGCAAGGCGCCTGAAGCGGAGAAGGCGCCACAGAATCCAGAGAGTGAAGAAGCTG
CTGTTCGATTACAACCTGCTGACCGACCACTCCGAGCTGTCTGGCATCAATCCTTATGAGGCCAGAGTGA
AGGGCCTGTCCCAGAAGCTGTCTGAGGAGGAGTTTAGCGCCGCCCTGCTGCACCTGGCAAAGAGGAGAGG
CGTGCACAACGTGAATGAGGTGGAGGAGGACACCGGCAACGAGCTGTCCACAAAGGAGCAGATCAGCCGC
AATTCCAAGGCCCTGGAGGAGAAGTATGTGGCCGAGCTGCAGCTGGAGCGGCTGAAGAAGGATGGCGAGG
TGAGGGGCTCCATCAATCGCTTCAAGACCTCTGACTACGTGAAGGAGGCCAAGCAGCTGCTGAAGGTGCA
GAAGGCCTACCACCAGCTGGATCAGTCCTTTATCGATACATATATCGACCTGCTGGAGACAAGGCGCACA
TACTATGAGGGACCAGGAGAGGGCTCTCCCTTCGGCTGGAAGGACATCAAGGAGTGGTACGAGATGCTGA
TGGGCCACTGCACCTATTTTCCAGAGGAGCTGAGAAGCGTGAAGTACGCCTATAACGCCGATCTGTACAA
CGCCCTGAATGACCTGAACAACCTGGTCATCACCAGGGATGAGAACGAGAAGCTGGAGTACTATGAGAAG
TTCCAGATCATCGAGAACGTGTTCAAGCAGAAGAAGAAGCCTACACTGAAGCAGATCGCCAAGGAGATCC
TGGTGAACGAGGAGGACATCAAGGGCTACCGCGTGACCTCCACAGGCAAGCCAGAGTTCACCAATCTGAA
GGTGTATCACGATATCAAGGACATCACAGCCCGGAAGGAGATCATCGAGAACGCCGAGCTGCTGGATCAG
ATCGCCAAGATCCTGACCATCTATCAGAGCTCCGAGGACATCCAGGAGGAGCTGACCAACCTGAATAGCG
AGCTGACACAGGAGGAGATCGAGCAGATCAGCAATCTGAAGGGCTACACCGGCACACACAACCTGAGCCT
GAAGGCCATCAATCTGATCCTGGATGAGCTGTGGCACACAAACGACAATCAGATCGCCATCTTTAACCGG
CTGAAGCTGGTGCCAAAGAAGGTGGACCTGTCCCAGCAGAAGGAGATCCCAACCACACTGGTGGACGATT
TCATCCTGTCTCCCGTGGTGAAGCGGAGCTTCATCCAGAGCATCAAAGTGATCAACGCCATCATCAAGAA
GTACGGCCTGCCCAATGATATCATCATCGAGCTGGCCAGGGAGAAGAACTCCAAGGACGCCCAGAAGATG
ATCAATGAGATGCAGAAGAGGAACCGCCAGACCAATGAGCGGATCGAGGAGATCATCAGAACCACAGGCA
AGGAGAACGCCAAGTACCTGATCGAGAAGATCAAGCTGCACGATATGCAGGAGGGCAAGTGTCTGTATTC
TCTGGAGGCCATCCCTCTGGAGGACCTGCTGAACAATCCATTCAACTACGAGGTGGATCACATCATCCCC
CGGAGCGTGAGCTTCGACAATTCTTTTAACAATAAGGTGCTGGTGAAGCAGGAGGAGAACAGCAAGAAGG
GCAATAGGACCCCTTTCCAGTACCTGTCTAGCTCCGATTCTAAGATCAGCTACGAGACATTCAAGAAGCA
CATCCTGAATCTGGCCAAGGGCAAGGGCCGCATCAGCAAGACCAAGAAGGAGTACCTGCTGGAGGAGCGG
GACATCAACAGATTCTCCGTGCAGAAGGACTTCATCAACCGGAATCTGGTGGACACCAGATACGCCACAC
GCGGCCTGATGAATCTGCTGCGGTCTTATTTCAGAGTGAACAATCTGGATGTGAAGGTGAAGAGCATCAA
CGGCGGCTTCACCTCCTTTCTGCGGAGAAAGTGGAAGTTTAAGAAGGAGCGCAACAAGGGCTATAAGCAC
CACGCCGAGGATGCCCTGATCATCGCCAATGCCGACTTCATCTTTAAGGAGTGGAAGAAGCTGGACAAGG
CCAAGAAAGTGATGGAGAACCAGATGTTCGAGGAGAAGCAGGCCGAGAGCATGCCCGAGATCGAGCCGAA
GAAGAAACGTAAGGTGGGTAGCAGCGGTAGCCCGAAAAAGAAGCGCAAAGTGGGCAGCGACGCGCTGGAC
GATTTCGATCTGGACATGCTGGGCAGCGATGCGCTGGATGATTTCGGCGGTGGCAGCTCTGAGGTGGAGT
TTTCCCACGAGTACTGGATGAGACATGCCCTGACCCTGGCCAAGAGGGCACGCGATGAGAGGGAGGTGCC
TGTGGGAGCCGTGCTGGTGCTGAACAATAGAGTGATCGGCGAGGGCTGGAACAGAGCCATCGGCCTGCAC
GACCCAACAGCCCATGCCGAAATTATGGCCCTGAGACAGGGCGGCCTGGTCATGCAGAACTACAGACTGA
TTGACGCCACCCTGTACGGCACATTCGAGCCTTGCGTGATGTGCGCCGGCGCCATGATCCACTCTAGGAT
CGGCCGCGTGGTGTTTGGCGTGAGGAACGCAAAAACCGGCGCCGCAGGCTCCCTGATGGACGTGCTGCAC
TACCCCGGCATGAATCACCGCGTCGAAATTACCGAGGGAATCCTGGCAGATGAATGTGCCGCCCTGCTGT
GCTATTTCTTTCGGATGCCTAGACAGGTGTTCAATGCTCAGAAGAAGGCCCAGAGCTCCACCGACGGCGG
TAGCGGCGGTAGCGGTGGTAGCGGCGGCAGCGGTGGTAGCGGTGGCAGCGGTGGTGAGACAGAGCAGGAG
TACAAGGAGATTTTCATCACACCTCACCAGATCAAGCACATCAAGGACTTCAAGGACTACAAGTATTCTC
ACAGGGTGGATAAGAAGCCCAACCGCGAGCTGATCAATGACACCCTGTATAGCACACGGAAGGACGATAA
GGGCAATACCCTGATCGTGAACAATCTGAACGGCCTGTACGACAAGGATAATGACAAGCTGAAGAAGCTG
ATCAACAAGTCTCCCGAGAAGCTGCTGATGTACCACCACGATCCTCAGACATATCAGAAGCTGAAGCTGA
TCATGGAGCAGTACGGCGACGAGAAGAACCCACTGTATAAGTACTATGAGGAGACAGGCAACTACCTGAC
AAAGTATAGCAAGAAGGATAATGGCCCCGTGATCAAGAAGATCAAGTACTATGGCAACAAGCTGAATGCC
CACCTGGACATCACCGACGATTACCCTAACTCTCGCAATAAGGTGGTGAAGCTGAGCCTGAAGCCATACC
GGTTCGACGTGTACCTGGACAACGGCGTGTATAAGTTTGTGACAGTGAAGAATCTGGATGTGATCAAGAA
GGAGAACTACTATGAGGTGAACAGCAAGTGCTACGAGGAGGCCAAGAAGCTGAAGAAGATCAGCAACCAG
GCCGAGTTCATCGCCTCTTTTTACAACAATGACCTGATCAAGATCAATGGCGAGCTGTATAGAGTGATCG
GCGTGAACAATGATCTGCTGAACAGAATCGAAGTGAATATGATCGACATCACCTACAGGGAGTATCTGGA
GAACATGAATGATAAGAGGCCCCCTCGCATCATCAAGACCATCGCCTCTAAGACACAGAGCATCAAGAAG
TACAGCACAGACATCCTGGGGAACCTGTATGAAGTCAAGAGCAAGAAACATCCTCAGATTATCAAGAAAG
GCTCTGGTGGTTCTAAGCGACCTGCCGCCACAAAGAAGGCTGGACAGGCTAAGAAGAAGAAAGATTACAA
AGACGATGACGATAAGGGATCCGGCGCAACAAACTTCTCTCTGCTGAAACAAGCCGGAGATGTCGAAGAG
AATCCTGGACCGATGGCCAAGCCTTTGTCTCAAGAAGAATCCACCCTCATTGAAAGAGCAACGGCTACAA
TCAACAGCATCCCCATCTCTGAAGACTACAGCGTCGCCAGCGCAGCTCTCTCTAGCGACGGCCGCATCTT
CACTGGTGTCAATGTATATCATTTTACTGGGGGACCTTGTGCAGAACTCGTGGTGCTGGGCACTGCTGCT
GCTGCGGCAGCTGGCAACCTGACTTGTATCGTCGCGATCGGAAATGAGAACAGGGGCATCTTGAGCCCCT
GCGGACGGTGCCGACAGGTGCTTCTCGATCTGCATCCTGGGATCAAAGCCATAGTGAAGGACAGTGATGG
ACAGCCGACGGCAGTTGGGATTCGTGAATTGCTGCCCTCTGGTTATGTGTGGGAGGGCTAAGAATTCTGC
AGATATCCAGCACAGTGGCGGCCGCTCGAGTCTAGAGGGCCCGTTTAAACCCGCTGATCAGCCTCGACTG
TGCCTTCTAGTTGCCAGCCATCTGTTGTTTGCCCCTCCCCCGTGCCTTCCTTGACCCTGGAAGGTGCCAC
TCCCACTGTCCTTTCCTAATAAAATGAGGAAATTGCATCGCATTGTCTGAGTAGGTGTCATTCTATTCTG
GGGGGTGGGGTGGGGCAGGACAGCAAGGGGGAGGATTGGGAAGACAATAGCAGGCATGCTGGGGATGCGG
TGGGCTCTATGGCTTCTGAGGCGGAAAGAACCAGCTGGGGCTCTAGGGGGTATCCCC
[124 nt withheld, positions 5588-5711]
C
[91 nt withheld, positions 5713-5803]
A
[49 nt withheld, positions 5805-5853]
CCTTTGACGTTGGAGTCCACGTTCTTT
[37 nt withheld, positions 5881-5917]
ACCCTATCTCGGTCTATTCTTTTGATTTATAAGGGATTTTGCCGATTTCGGCCTATTGGTTAAAAAATGA
GCTGATTTAACAAAAATTTAACGCGAATTAATTCTGTGGAATGTGTGTCAGTTAGGGTGTGGAAAGTCCC
CAGGCTCCCCAGCAGGCAGAAGTATGCAAAGCATGCATCTCAATTAGTCAGCAACCAGGTGTGGAAAGTC
CCCAGGCTCCCCAGCAGGCAGAAGTATGCAAAGCATGCATCTCAATTAGTCAGCAACCATAGTCCCGCCC
CTAACTCCGCCCATCCCGCCCCTAACTCCGCCCAGTTCCGCCCATTCTCCGCCCCATGGCTGACTAATTT
TTTTTATTTATGCAGAGGCCGAGGCCGCCTCTGCCTCTGAGCTATTCCAGAAGTAGTGAGGAGGCTTTTT
TGGAGGCCTAGGCTTTTGCAAAAAGCTCCCGGGAGCTTGTATATCCATTTTCGGATCTGATCAAGAGACA
GGATGAGGATCGTTTCGCATGATTGAACAAGATGGATTGCACGCAGGTTCTCCGGCCGCTTGGGTGGAGA
GGCTATTCGGCTATGACTGGGCACAACAGACAATCGGCTGCTCTGATGCCGCCGTGTTCCGGCTGTCAGC
GCAGGGGCGCCCGGTTCTTTTTGTCAAGACCGACCTGTCCGGTGCCCTGAATGAACTGCAGGACGAGGCA
GCGCGGCTATCGTGGCTGGCCACGACGGGCGTTCCTTGCGCAGCTGTGCTCGACGTTGTCACTGAAGCGG
GAAGGGACTGGCTGCTATTGGGCGAAGTGCCGGGGCAGGATCTCCTGTCATCTCACCTTGCTCCTGCCGA
GAAAGTATCCATCATGGCTGATGCAATGCGGCGGCTGCATACGCTTGATCCGGCTACCTGCCCATTCGAC
CACCAAGCGAAACATCGCATCGAGCGAGCACGTACTCGGATGGAAGCCGGTCTTGTCGATCAGGATGATC
TGGACGAAGAGCATCAGGGGCTCGCGCCAGCCGAACTGTTCGCCAGGCTCAAGGCGCGCATGCCCGACGG
CGAGGATCTCGTCGTGACCCATGGCGATGCCTGCTTGCCGAATATCATGGTGGAAAATGGCCGCTTTTCT
GGATTCATCGACTGTGGCCGGCTGGGTGTGGCGGACCGCTATCAGGACATAGCGTTGGCTACCCGTGATA
TTGCTGAAGAGCTTGGCGGCGAATGGGCTGACCGCTTCCTCGTGCTTTACGGTATCGCCGCTCCCGATTC
GCAGCGCATCGCCTTCTATCGCCTTCTTGACGAGTTCTTCTGAGCGGGACTCTGGGGTTCGAAATGACCG
ACCAAGCGACGCCCAACCTGCCATCACGAGATTTCGATTCCACCGCCGCCTTCTATGAAAGGTTGGGCTT
CGGAATCGTTTTCCGGGACGCCGGCTGGATGATCCTCCAGCGCGGGGATCTCATGCTGGAGTTCTTCGCC
CACCCCAACTTGTTTATTGCAGCTTATAATGGTTACAAATAAAGCAATAGCATCACAAATTTCACAAATA
AAGCATTTTTTTCACTGCATTCTAGTTGTGGTTTGTCCAAACTCATCAATGTATCTTATCATGTCTGTAT
ACCGTCGACCTCTAGCTAGAGCTTGGCGTAATCATGGTCATAGCTGTTTCCTGTGTGAAATTGTTATCCG
CTCACAATTCCACACAACATACGAGCCGGAAGCATAAAGTGTAAAGCCTGGGGTGCCTAATGAGTGAGCT
AACTCACATTAATTGCGTTGCGCTCACTGCCCGCTTTCCAGTCGGGAAACCTGTCGTGCCAGCTGCATTA
ATGAATCGGCCAACGCGCGGGGAGAGGCGGTTTGCGTATTGGGCGCTCTTCCGCTTCCTCGCTCACTGAC
TCGCTGCGCTCGGTCGTTCGGCTGCGGCGAGCGGTATCAGCTCACTCAAAGGCGGTAATACGGTTATCCA
CAGAATCAGGGGATAACGCAGGAAAGAACATGTGAGCAAAAGGCCAGCAAAAGGCCAGGAACCGTAAAAA
GGCCGCGTTGCTGGCGTTTTTCCATAGGCTCCGCCCCCCTGACGAGCATCACAAAAATCGACGCTCAAGT
CAGAGGTGGCGAAACCCGACAGGACTATAAAGATACCAGGCGTTTCCCCCTGGAAGCTCCCTCGTGCGCT
CTCCTGTTCCGACCCTGCCGCTTACCGGATACCTGTCCGCCTTTCTCCCTTCGGGAAGCGTGGCGCTTTC
TCATAGCTCACGCTGTAGGTATCTCAGTTCGGTGTAGGTCGTTCGCTCCAAGCTGGGCTGTGTGCACGAA
CCCCCCGTTCAGCCCGACCGCTGCGCCTTATCCGGTAACTATCGTCTTGAGTCCAACCCGGTAAGACACG
ACTTATCGCCACTGGCAGCAGCCACTGGTAACAGGATTAGCAGAGCGAGGTATGTAGGCGGTGCTACAGA
GTTCTTGAAGTGGTGGCCTAACTACGGCTACACTAGAAGAACAGTATTTGGTATCTGCGCTCTGCTGAAG
CCAGTTACCTTCGGAAAAAGAGTTGGTAGCTCTTGATCCGGCAAACAAACCACCGCTGGTAGCGGTGGTT
TTTTTGTTTGCAAGCAGCAGATTACGCGCAGAAAAAAAGGATCTCAAGAAGATCCTTTGATCTTTTCTAC
GGGGTCTGACGCTCAGTGGAACGAAAACTCACGTTAAGGGATTTTGGTCATGAGATTATCAAAAAGGATC
TTCACCTAGATCCTTTTAAATTAAAAATGAAGTTTTAAATCAATCTAAAGTATATATGAGTAAACTTGGT
CTGACAGTTACCAATGCTTAATCAGTGAGGCACCTATCTCAGCGATCTGTCTATTTCGTTCATCCATAGT
TGCCTGACTCCCCGTCGTGTAGATAACTACGATACGGGAGGGCTTACCATCTGGCCCCAGTGCTGCAATG
ATACCGCGAGACCCACGCTCACCGGCTCCAGATTTATCAGCAATAAACCAGCCAGCCGGAAGGGCCGAGC
GCAGAAGTGGTCCTGCAACTTTATCCGCCTCCATCCAGTCTATTAATTGTTGCCGGGAAGCTAGAGTAAG
TAGTTCGCCAGTTAATAGTTTGCGCAACGTTGTTGCCATTGCTACAGGCATCGTGGTGTCACGCTCGTCG
TTTGGTATGGCTTCATTCAGCTCCGGTTCCCAACGATCAAGGCGAGTTACATGATCCCCCATGTTGTGCA
AAAAAGCGGTTAGCTCCTTCGGTCCTCCGATCGTTGTCAGAAGTAAGTTGGCCGCAGTGTTATCACTCAT
GGTTATGGCAGCACTGCATAATTCTCTTACTGTCATGCCATCCGTAAGATGCTTTTCTGTGACTGGTGAG
TACTCAACCAAGTCATTCTGAGAATAGTGTATGCGGCGACCGAGTTGCTCTTGCCCGGCGTCAATACGGG
ATAATACCGCGCCACATAGCAGAACTTTAAAAGTGCTCATCATTGGAAAACGTTCTTCGGGGCGAAAACT
CTCAAGGATCTTACCGCTGTTGAGATCCAGTTCGATGTAACCCACTCGTGCACCCAACTGATCTTCAGCA
TCTTTTACTTTCACCAGCGTTTCTGGGTGAGCAAAAACAGGAAGGCAAAATGCCGCAAAAAAGGGAATAA
GGGCGACACGGAAATGTTGAATACTCATACTCTTCCTTTTTCAATATTATTGAAGCATTTATCAGGGTTA
TTGTCTCATGAGCGGATACATATTTGAATGTATTTAGAAAAATAAACAAATAGGGGTTCCGCGCACATTT
CCCCGAAAAGTGCCACCTGACGTCGACGGATCGGGAGATCTCCCGATCCCCTATGGTGCACTCTCAGTAC
AATCTGCTCTGATGCCGCAT
