>Addgene plasmid #135370 | nSaCas9 E745 miniABEMax V82G | depositor partial sequence | sequence record 261046 | insert: nSaCas9 (D10A) with intradomain insertion of miniABEMax (evolved ecTadA [V82G]) at position E745
ATGAAGCGAAATTACATTCTGGGGCTGGCCATTGGCATTACATCAGTGGGCTATGGCATCATTGACTACG
AGACAAGGGACGTGATCGACGCCGGCGTGAGACTGTTCAAGGAGGCCAACGTGGAGAACAATGAGGGCCG
GAGATCCAAGAGGGGAGCAAGGCGCCTGAAGCGGAGAAGGCGCCACAGAATCCAGAGAGTGAAGAAGCTG
CTGTTCGATTACAACCTGCTGACCGACCACTCCGAGCTGTCTGGCATCAATCCTTATGAGGCCAGAGTGA
AGGGCCTGTCCCAGAAGCTGTCTGAGGAGGAGTTTAGCGCCGCCCTGCTGCACCTGGCAAAGAGGAGAGG
CGTGCACAACGTGAATGAGGTGGAGGAGGACACCGGCAACGAGCTGTCCACAAAGGAGCAGATCAGCCGC
AATTCCAAGGCCCTGGAGGAGAAGTATGTGGCCGAGCTGCAGCTGGAGCGGCTGAAGAAGGATGGCGAGG
TGAGGGGCTCCATCAATCGCTTCAAGACCTCTGACTACGTGAAGGAGGCCAAGCAGCTGCTGAAGGTGCA
GAAGGCCTACCACCAGCTGGATCAGTCCTTTATCGATACATATATCGACCTGCTGGAGACAAGGCGCACA
TACTATGAGGGACCAGGAGAGGGCTCTCCCTTCGGCTGGAAGGACATCAAGGAGTGGTACGAGATGCTGA
TGGGCCACTGCACCTATTTTCCAGAGGAGCTGAGAAGCGTGAAGTACGCCTATAACGCCGATCTGTACAA
CGCCCTGAATGACCTGAACAACCTGGTCATCACCAGGGATGAGAACGAGAAGCTGGAGTACTATGAGAAG
TTCCAGATCATCGAGAACGTGTTCAAGCAGAAGAAGAAGCCTACACTGAAGCAGATCGCCAAGGAGATCC
TGGTGAACGAGGAGGACATCAAGGGCTACCGCGTGACCTCCACAGGCAAGCCAGAGTTCACCAATCTGAA
GGTGTATCACGATATCAAGGACATCACAGCCCGGAAGGAGATCATCGAGAACGCCGAGCTGCTGGATCAG
ATCGCCAAGATCCTGACCATCTATCAGAGCTCCGAGGACATCCAGGAGGAGCTGACCAACCTGAATAGCG
AGCTGACACAGGAGGAGATCGAGCAGATCAGCAATCTGAAGGGCTACACCGGCACACACAACCTGAGCCT
GAAGGCCATCAATCTGATCCTGGATGAGCTGTGGCACACAAACGACAATCAGATCGCCATCTTTAACCGG
CTGAAGCTGGTGCCAAAGAAGGTGGACCTGTCCCAGCAGAAGGAGATCCCAACCACACTGGTGGACGATT
TCATCCTGTCTCCCGTGGTGAAGCGGAGCTTCATCCAGAGCATCAAAGTGATCAACGCCATCATCAAGAA
GTACGGCCTGCCCAATGATATCATCATCGAGCTGGCCAGGGAGAAGAACTCCAAGGACGCCCAGAAGATG
ATCAATGAGATGCAGAAGAGGAACCGCCAGACCAATGAGCGGATCGAGGAGATCATCAGAACCACAGGCA
AGGAGAACGCCAAGTACCTGATCGAGAAGATCAAGCTGCACGATATGCAGGAGGGCAAGTGTCTGTATTC
TCTGGAGGCCATCCCTCTGGAGGACCTGCTGAACAATCCATTCAACTACGAGGTGGATCACATCATCCCC
CGGAGCGTGAGCTTCGACAATTCTTTTAACAATAAGGTGCTGGTGAAGCAGGAGGAGAACAGCAAGAAGG
GCAATAGGACCCCTTTCCAGTACCTGTCTAGCTCCGATTCTAAGATCAGCTACGAGACATTCAAGAAGCA
CATCCTGAATCTGGCCAAGGGCAAGGGCCGCATCAGCAAGACCAAGAAGGAGTACCTGCTGGAGGAGCGG
GACATCAACAGATTCTCCGTGCAGAAGGACTTCATCAACCGGAATCTGGTGGACACCAGATACGCCACAC
GCGGCCTGATGAATCTGCTGCGGTCTTATTTCAGAGTGAACAATCTGGATGTGAAGGTGAAGAGCATCAA
CGGCGGCTTCACCTCCTTTCTGCGGAGAAAGTGGAAGTTTAAGAAGGAGCGCAACAAGGGCTATAAGCAC
CACGCCGAGGATGCCCTGATCATCGCCAATGCCGACTTCATCTTTAAGGAGTGGAAGAAGCTGGACAAGG
CCAAGAAAGTGATGGAGAACCAGATGTTCGAGGAGAAGCAGGCCGAGAGCATGCCCGAGATCGAGCCGAA
GAAGAAACGTAAGGTGGGTAGCAGCGGTAGCCCGAAAAAGAAGCGCAAAGTGGGCAGCGACGCGCTGGAC
GATTTCGATCTGGACATGCTGGGCAGCGATGCGCTGGATGATTTCGGCGGTGGCAGCTCTGAGGTGGAGT
TTTCCCACGAGTACTGGATGAGACATGCCCTGACCCTGGCCAAGAGGGCACGCGATGAGAGGGAGGTGCC
TGTGGGAGCCGTGCTGGTGCTGAACAATAGAGTGATCGGCGAGGGCTGGAACAGAGCCATCGGCCTGCAC
GACCCAACAGCCCATGCCGAAATTATGGCCCTGAGACAGGGCGGCCTGGTCATGCAGAACTACAGACTGA
TTGACGCCACCCTGTACGGCACATTCGAGCCTTGCGTGATGTGCGCCGGCGCCATGATCCACTCTAGGAT
CGGCCGCGTGGTGTTTGGCGTGAGGAACGCAAAAACCGGCGCCGCAGGCTCCCTGATGGACGTGCTGCAC
TACCCCGGCATGAATCACCGCGTCGAAATTACCGAGGGAATCCTGGCAGATGAATGTGCCGCCCTGCTGT
GCTATTTCTTTCGGATGCCTAGACAGGTGTTCAATGCTCAGAAGAAGGCCCAGAGCTCCACCGACGGCGG
TAGCGGCGGTAGCGGTGGTAGCGGCGGCAGCGGTGGTAGCGGTGGCAGCGGTGGTGAGACAGAGCAGGAG
TACAAGGAGATTTTCATCACACCTCACCAGATCAAGCACATCAAGGACTTCAAGGACTACAAGTATTCTC
ACAGGGTGGATAAGAAGCCCAACCGCGAGCTGATCAATGACACCCTGTATAGCACACGGAAGGACGATAA
GGGCAATACCCTGATCGTGAACAATCTGAACGGCCTGTACGACAAGGATAATGACAAGCTGAAGAAGCTG
ATCAACAAGTCTCCCGAGAAGCTGCTGATGTACCACCACGATCCTCAGACATATCAGAAGCTGAAGCTGA
TCATGGAGCAGTACGGCGACGAGAAGAACCCACTGTATAAGTACTATGAGGAGACAGGCAACTACCTGAC
AAAGTATAGCAAGAAGGATAATGGCCCCGTGATCAAGAAGATCAAGTACTATGGCAACAAGCTGAATGCC
CACCTGGACATCACCGACGATTACCCTAACTCTCGCAATAAGGTGGTGAAGCTGAGCCTGAAGCCATACC
GGTTCGACGTGTACCTGGACAACGGCGTGTATAAGTTTGTGACAGTGAAGAATCTGGATGTGATCAAGAA
GGAGAACTACTATGAGGTGAACAGCAAGTGCTACGAGGAGGCCAAGAAGCTGAAGAAGATCAGCAACCAG
GCCGAGTTCATCGCCTCTTTTTACAACAATGACCTGATCAAGATCAATGGCGAGCTGTATAGAGTGATCG
GCGTGAACAATGATCTGCTGAACAGAATCGAAGTGAATATGATCGACATCACCTACAGGGAGTATCTGGA
GAACATGAATGATAAGAGGCCCCCTCGCATCATCAAGACCATCGCCTCTAAGACACAGAGCATCAAGAAG
TACAGCACAGACATCCTGGGGAACCTGTATGAAGTCAAGAGCAAGAAACATCCTCAGATTATCAAGAAAG
GCTCTGGTGGTTCTAAGCGACCTGCCGCCACAAAGAAGGCTGGACAGGCTAAGAAGAAGAAAGATTACAA
AGACGATGACGATAAGGGATCCGGCGCAACAAACTTCTCTCTGCTGAAACAAGCCGGAGATGTCGAAGAG
AATCCTGGACCGATGGCCAAGCCTTTGTCTCAAGAAGAATCCACCCTCATTGAAAGAGCAACGGCTACAA
TCAACAGCATCCCCATCTCTGAAGACTACAGCGTCGCCAGCGCAGCTCTCTCTAGCGACGGCCGCATCTT
CACTGGTGTCAATGTATATCATTTTACTGGGGGACCTTGTGCAGAACTCGTGGTGCTGGGCACTGCTGCT
GCTGCGGCAGCTGGCAACCTGACTTGTATCGTCGCGATCGGAAATGAGAACAGGGGCATCTTGAGCCCCT
GCGGACGGTGCCGACAGGTGCTTCTCGATCTGCATCCTGGGATCAAAGCCATAGTGAAGGACAGTGATGG
ACAGCCGACGGCAGTTGGGATTCGTGAATTGCTGCCCTCTGGTTATGTGTGGGAGGGCTAA
